>Addgene plasmid #58545 | p41Neo 1-F GW | depositor full sequence | sequence record 90632 | p41Neo 1-F GW sequence 7270 bps
GACGAAAGGGCCTCGTGATACGCCTATTTTTATAGGTTAATGTCATGATAATAATGGTTTCTTAGGACGG
ATCGCTTGCCTGTAACTTACACGCGCCTCGTATCTTTTAATGATGGAATAATTTGGGAATTTACTCTGTG
TTTATTTATTTTTATGTTTTGTATTTGGATTTTAGAAAGTAAATAAAGAAGGTAGAAGAGTTACGGAATG
AAGAAAAAAAAATAAACAAAGGTTTAAAAAATTTCAACAAAAAGCGTACTTTACATATATATTTATTAGA
CAAGAAAAGCAGATTAAATAGATATACATTCGATTAACGATAAGTAAAATGTAAAATCACAGGATTTTCG
TGTGTGGTCTTCTACACAGACAAGATGAAACAATTCGGCATTAATACCTGAGAGCAGGAAGAGCAAGATA
AAAGGTAGTATTTGTTGGCGATCCCCCTAGAGTCTTTTACATCTTCGGAAAACAAAAACTATTTTTTCTT
TAATTTCTTTTTTTACTTTCTATTTTTAATTTATATATTTATATTAAAAAATTTAAATTATAATTATTTT
TATAGCACGTGATGAAAAGGACCCAGGTGGCACTTTTCGGGGAAATGTGCGCGGAACCCCTATTTGTTTA
TTTTTCTAAATACATTCAAATATGTATCCGCTCATGAGACAATAACCCTGATAAATGCTTCAATAATATT
GAAAAAGGAAGAGTATGAGTATTCAACATTTCCGTGTCGCCCTTATTCCCTTTTTTGCGGCATTTTGCCT
TCCTGTTTTTGCTCACCCAGAAACGCTGGTGAAAGTAAAAGATGCTGAAGATCAGTTGGGTGCACGAGTG
GGTTACATCGAACTGGATCTCAACAGCGGTAAGATCCTTGAGAGTTTTCGCCCCGAAGAACGTTTTCCAA
TGATGAGCACTTTTAAAGTTCTGCTATGTGGCGCGGTATTATCCCGTATTGACGCCGGGCAAGAGCAACT
CGGTCGCCGCATACACTATTCTCAGAATGACTTGGTTGAGTACTCACCAGTCACAGAAAAGCATCTTACG
GATGGCATGACAGTAAGAGAATTATGCAGTGCTGCCATAACCATGAGTGATAACACTGCGGCCAACTTAC
TTCTGACAACGATCGGAGGACCGAAGGAGCTAACCGCTTTTTTGCACAACATGGGGGATCATGTAACTCG
CCTTGATCGTTGGGAACCGGAGCTGAATGAAGCCATACCAAACGACGAGCGTGACACCACGATGCCTGTA
GCAATGGCAACAACGTTGCGCAAACTATTAACTGGCGAACTACTTACTCTAGCTTCCCGGCAACAATTAA
TAGACTGGATGGAGGCGGATAAAGTTGCAGGACCACTTCTGCGCTCGGCCCTTCCGGCTGGCTGGTTTAT
TGCTGATAAATCTGGAGCCGGTGAGCGTGGGTCTCGCGGTATCATTGCAGCACTGGGGCCAGATGGTAAG
CCCTCCCGTATCGTAGTTATCTACACGACGGGGAGTCAGGCAACTATGGATGAACGAAATAGACAGATCG
CTGAGATAGGTGCCTCACTGATTAAGCATTGGTAACTGTCAGACCAAGTTTACTCATATATACTTTAGAT
TGATTTAAAACTTCATTTTTAATTTAAAAGGATCTAGGTGAAGATCCTTTTTGATAATCTCATGACCAAA
ATCCCTTAACGTGAGTTTTCGTTCCACTGAGCGTCAGACCCCGTAGAAAAGATCAAAGGATCTTCTTGAG
ATCCTTTTTTTCTGCGCGTAATCTGCTGCTTGCAAACAAAAAAACCACCGCTACCAGCGGTGGTTTGTTT
GCCGGATCAAGAGCTACCAACTCTTTTTCCGAAGGTAACTGGCTTCAGCAGAGCGCAGATACCAAATACT
GTCCTTCTAGTGTAGCCGTAGTTAGGCCACCACTTCAAGAACTCTGTAGCACCGCCTACATACCTCGCTC
TGCTAATCCTGTTACCAGTGGCTGCTGCCAGTGGCGATAAGTCGTGTCTTACCGGGTTGGACTCAAGACG
ATAGTTACCGGATAAGGCGCAGCGGTCGGGCTGAACGGGGGGTTCGTGCACACAGCCCAGCTTGGAGCGA
ACGACCTACACCGAACTGAGATACCTACAGCGTGAGCTATGAGAAAGCGCCACGCTTCCCGAAGGGAGAA
AGGCGGACAGGTATCCGGTAAGCGGCAGGGTCGGAACAGGAGAGCGCACGAGGGAGCTTCCAGGGGGAAA
CGCCTGGTATCTTTATAGTCCTGTCGGGTTTCGCCACCTCTGACTTGAGCGTCGATTTTTGTGATGCTCG
TCAGGGGGGCGGAGCCTATGGAAAAACGCCAGCAACGCGGCCTTTTTACGGTTCCTGGCCTTTTGCTGGC
CTTTTGCTCACATGTTCTTTCCTGCGTTATCCCCTGATTCTGTGGATAACCGTATTACCGCCTTTGAGTG
AGCTGATACCGCTCGCCGCAGCCGAACGACCGAGCGCAGCGAGTCAGTGAGCGAGGAAGCGGAAGAGCGC
CCAATACGCAAACCGCCTCTCCCCGCGCGTTGGCCGATTCATTAATGCAGCTGGCACGACAGGTTTCCCG
ACTGGAAAGCGGGCAGTGAGCGCAACGCAATTAATGTGAGTTACCTCACTCATTAGGCACCCCAGGCTTT
ACACTTTATGCTTCCGGCTCCTATGTTGTGTGGAATTGTGAGCGGATAACAATTTCACACAGGAAACAGC
TATGACCATGATTACGCCAAGCGCGCAATTAACCCTCACTAAAGGGAACAAAAGCTGGAGCTCCACCGCG
GTGGCGGCCGCTCTAGAACTAGTGGATCCCCCGAACTAGTGGATCCCCCATCACAAGTTTGTACAAAAAA
GCTGAACGAGAAACGTAAAATGATATAAATATCAATATATTAAATTAGATTTTGCATAAAAAACAGACTA
CATAATACTGTAAAACACAACATATCCAGTCACTATGGCGGCCGCATTAGGCACCCCAGGCTTTACACTT
TATGCTTCCGGCTCGTATAATGTGTGGATTTTGAGTTAGGATCCGTCGAGATTTTCAGGAGCTAAGGAAG
CTAAAATGGAGAAAAAAATCACTGGATATACCACCGTTGATATATCCCAATGGCATCGTAAAGAACATTT
TGAGGCATTTCAGTCAGTTGCTCAATGTACCTATAACCAGACCGTTCAGCTGGATATTACGGCCTTTTTA
AAGACCGTAAAGAAAAATAAGCACAAGTTTTATCCGGCCTTTATTCACATTCTTGCCCGCCTGATGAATG
CTCATCCGGAATTCCGTATGGCAATGAAAGACGGTGAGCTGGTGATATGGGATAGTGTTCACCCTTGTTA
CACCGTTTTCCATGAGCAAACTGAAACGTTTTCATCGCTCTGGAGTGAATACCACGACGATTTCCGGCAG
TTTCTACACATATATTCGCAAGATGTGGCGTGTTACGGTGAAAACCTGGCCTATTTCCCTAAAGGGTTTA
TTGAGAATATGTTTTTCGTCTCAGCCAATCCCTGGGTGAGTTTCACCAGTTTTGATTTAAACGTGGCCAA
TATGGACAACTTCTTCGCCCCCGTTTTCACCATGGGCAAATATTATACGCAAGGCGACAAGGTGCTGATG
CCGCTGGCGATTCAGGTTCATCATGCCGTCTGTGATGGCTTCCATGTCGGCAGAATGCTTAATGAATTAC
AACAGTACTGCGATGAGTGGCAGGGCGGGGCGTAAACGCCGCGTGGATCCGGCTTACTAAAAGCCAGATA
ACAGTATGCGTATTTGCGCGCTGATTTTTGCGGTATAAGAATATATACTGATATGTATACCCGAAGTATG
TCAAAAAGAGGTATGCTATGAAGCAGCGTATTACAGTGACAGTTGACAGCGACAGCTATCAGTTGCTCAA
GGCATATATGATGTCAATATCTCCGGTCTGGTAAGCACAACCATGCAGAATGAAGCCCGTCGTCTGCGTG
CCGAACGCTGGAAAGCGGAAAATCAGGAAGGGATGGCTGAGGTCGCCCGGTTTATTGAAATGAACGGCTC
TTTTGCTGACGAGAACAGGGGCTGGTGAAATGCAGTTTAAGGTTTACACCTATAAAAGAGAGAGCCGTTA
TCGTCTGTTTGTGGATGTACAGAGTGATATTATTGACACGCCCGGGCGACGGATGGTGATCCCCCTGGCC
AGTGCACGTCTGCTGTCAGATAAAGTCTCCCGTGAACTTTACCCGGTGGTGCATATCGGGGATGAAAGCT
GGCGCATGATGACCACCGATATGGCCAGTGTGCCGGTCTCCGTTATCGGGGAAGAAGTGGCTGATCTCAG
CCACCGCGAAAATGACATCAAAAACGCCATTAACCTGATGTTCTGGGGAATATAAATGTCAGGCTCCCTT
ATACACAGCCAGTCTGCAGGTCGACCATAGTGACTGGATATGTTGTGTTTTACAGTATTATGTAGTCTGT
TTTTTATGCAAAATCTAATTTAATATATTGATATTTATATCATTTTACGTTTCTCGTTCAGCTTTCTTGT
ACAAAGTGGTGATGGGCTGCAGGAATTCGGGGCTGCAGGAATTCGATATCAAGCTTATCGATACCGTCGA
CCTCGAGTCATGTAATTAGTTATGTCACGCTTACATTCACGCCCTCCCCCCACATCCGCTCTAACCGAAA
AGGAAGGAGTTAGACAACCTGAAGTCTAGGTCCCTATTTATTTTTTTATAGTTATGTTAGTATTAAGAAC
GTTATTTATATTTCAAATTTTTCTTTTTTTTCTGTACAGACGCGTGTACGCATGTAACATTATACTGAAA
ACCTTGCTTGAGAAGGTTTTGGGACGCTCGAAGGCTTTAATTTGCGGCCGGTACCCAATTCGCCCTATAG
TGAGTCGTATTACGCGCGCTCACTGGCCGTCGTTTTACAACGTCGTGACTGGGAAAACCCTGGCGTTACC
CAACTTAATCGCCTTGCAGCACATCCCCCTTTCGCCAGCTGGCGTAATAGCGAAGAGGCCCGCACCGATC
GCCCTTCCCAACAGTTGCGCAGCCTGAATGGCGAATGGCGCG
[124 nt withheld, positions 5083-5206]
C
[91 nt withheld, positions 5208-5298]
A
[49 nt withheld, positions 5300-5348]
CCTTTGACGTTGGAGTCCACGTTCTTT
[37 nt withheld, positions 5376-5412]
ACCCTATCTCGGTCTATTCTTTTGATTTATAAGGGATTTTGCCGATTTCGGCCTATTGGTTAAAAAATGA
GCTGATTTAACAAAAATTTAACGCGAATTTTAACAAAATATTAACGTTTACAATTTCCTGATGCGGTATT
TTCTCCTTACGCATCTGTGCGGTATTTCACACCGCATAGCTAGTGGATCTGATATCATCGATGAATTCGA
GCTCGTTTTCGACACTGGATGGCGGCGTTAGTATCGAATCGACAGCAGTATAGCGACCAGCATTCACATA
CGATTGACGCATGATATTACTTTCTGCGCACTTAACTTCGCATCTGGGCAGATGATGTCGAGGCGAAAAA
AAATATAAATCACGCTAACATTTGATTAAAATAGAACAACTACAATATAAAAAAACTATACAAATGACAA
GTTCTTGAAAACAAGAATCTTTTTATTGTCAGTACTGATTAGAAAAACTCATCGAGCATCAAATGAAACT
GCAATTTATTCATATCAGGATTATCAATACCATATTTTTGAAAAAGCCGTTTCTGTAATGAAGGAGAAAA
CTCACCGAGGCAGTTCCATAGGATGGCAAGATCCTGGTATCGGTCTGCGATTCCGACTCGTCCAACATCA
ATACAACCTATTAATTTCCCCTCGTCAAAAATAAGGTTATCAAGTGAGAAATCACCATGAGTGACGACTG
AATCCGGTGAGAATGGCAAAAGCTTATGCATTTCTTTCCAGACTTGTTCAACAGGCCAGCCATTACGCTC
GTCATCAAAATCACTCGCATCAACCAAACCGTTATTCATTCGTGATTGCGCCTGAGCGAGACGAAATACG
CGATCGCTGTTAAAAGGACAATTACAAACAGGAATCGAATGCAACCGGCGCAGGAACACTGCCAGCGCAT
CAACAATATTTTCACCTGAATCAGGATATTCTTCTAATACCTGGAATGCTGTTTTGCCGGGGATCGCAGT
GGTGAGTAACCATGCATCATCAGGAGTACGGATAAAATGCTTGATGGTCGGAAGAGGCATAAATTCCGTC
AGCCAGTTTAGTCTGACCATCTCATCTGTAACATCATTGGCAACGCTACCTTTGCCATGTTTCAGAAACA
ACTCTGGCGCATCGGGCTTCCCATACAATCGATAGATTGTCGCACCTGATTGCCCGACATTATCGCGAGC
CCATTTATACCCATATAAATCAGCATCCATGTTGGAATTTAATCGCGGCCTCGAAACGTGAGTCTTTTCC
TTACCCATATGGTTGTTTATGTTCGGATGTGATGTGAGAACTGTATCCTAGCAAGATTTTAAAAGGAAGT
ATATGAAAGAAGAACCTCAGTGGCAAATCCTAACCTTTTATATTTCTCTACAGGGGCGCGGCGTGGGGAC
AATTCAACGCGTCTGTGAGGGGAGCGTTTCCCTGCTCGCAGGTCTGCAGCGAGGAGCCGTAATTTTTGCT
TCGCGCCGTGCGGCCATCAAAATGTATGGATGCAAATGATTATACATGGGGATGTATGGGCTAAATGTAC
GGGCGACAGTCACATCATGCCCCTGAGCTGCGCACGTCAAGACTGTCAAGGAGGGTATTCTGGGCCTCCA
TGTCGCTGGCCGGGTGACCCGGCGGGGACAAGGCAAGCTAAACAGATCTTGAAAAGCTGTGGTATGGTGC
ACTCTCAGTACAATCTGCTCTGATGCCGCATAGTTAAGCCAGCCCCGACACCCGCCAACACCCGCTGACG
CGCCCTGACGGGCTTGTCTGCTCCCGGCATCCGCTTACAGACAAGCTGTGACCGTCTCCGGGAGCTGCAT
GTGTCAGAGGTTTTCACCGTCATCACCGAAACGCGCGA
Features (pLannotate 1.2.2; 29 found; start..end, strand, type, name):
     70..573     -  misc_feature   CEN/ARS: S. cerevisiae CEN6 centromere fused to an autonomously replicating sequence
    610..714     +  promoter       AmpR promoter: bla
    715..1575    +  CDS            AmpR: β-lactamase; bla; confers resistance to ampicillin, carbenicillin, and related antibiotics
   1746..2334    +  rep_origin     ori: high-copy-number ColE1/pMB1/pBR322/pUC origin of replication
   2517..2609    +  CDS            lacI (fragment): lac repressor; lacI; The lac repressor binds to the lac operator to inhibit transcription in E. coli. This inhibition can be relieved by adding lactose or isopropyl-β-D-thiogalactopyranoside (IPTG).
   2622..2643    +  protein_bind   CAP binding site: CAP binding activates transcription in the presence of cAMP. E. coli catabolite activator protein
   2658..2688    +  promoter       lac promoter: promoter for the E. coli lac operon
   2696..2712    +  protein_bind   lac operator: The lac repressor binds to the lac operator to inhibit transcription in E. coli. This inhibition can be relieved by adding lactose or isopropyl-β-D-thiogalactopyranoside (IPTG). lac repressor encoded by lacI
   2757..2775    +  promoter       T3 promoter: promoter for bacteriophage T3 RNA polymerase
   2788..2833    +  misc_feature   MCS (fragment): pBluescript multiple cloning site
   2833..2849    +  misc_feature   MCS (fragment): pBluescript multiple cloning site
   2853..2977    +  protein_bind   attR1: mutant version of attR; recombination site for the Gateway® LR reaction LR Clonase™
   3002..3032    +  promoter       lac UV5 promoter: E. coli lac promoter with an "up" mutation
   3056..3085    +  promoter       cat promoter (fragment): promoter of the E. coli cat gene encoding chloramphenicol acetyltransferase
   3086..3745    +  CDS            CmR: chloramphenicol acetyltransferase; cat; confers resistance to chloramphenicol
   3927..4085    +  CDS            ccdA (fragment): CCDA_ECO57 - Also known as H, letA. Experimental evidence at protein level: Swiss-Prot protein existence level 1. Antitoxin component of a type II toxin-antitoxin (TA) system which inhibits the post-segregational killing (PSK) of plasmid-free cells, also referred to as a plasmid addiction system. Binds to and blocks the activity of CcdB; will also remove bound CcdB protein from the CcdB-GyrA complex by forming a CcdA-CcdB complex, a process termed rejuvenation. Functions as a transcriptional corepressor for the ccdAB operon, repression also requires CcdB (By similarity). From Escherichia coli
   4090..4392    +  CDS            ccdB: CCDB_ECOLI - Also known as G, letB, letD. Experimental evidence at protein level: Swiss-Prot protein existence level 1. Toxic component of a type II toxin-antitoxin (TA) system, functioning in plasmid maintainence. Responsible for the post- segregational killing (PSK) of plasmid-free cells, also referred to as a plasmid addiction system. Half-life of over 2 hours. Cell killing by CcdB is accompanied by filamentation, defects in chromosome and plasmid segregation, defects in cell division, formation of anucleate cells, decreased DNA synthesis and plasmid loss. Interferes with the activity of DN
   4436..4560    -  protein_bind   attR2: mutant version of attR; recombination site for the Gateway® LR reaction LR Clonase™
   4580..4627    +  misc_feature   MCS (fragment): pBluescript multiple cloning site
   4628..4875    +  terminator     CYC1 terminator: S. cerevisiae CYC1; transcription terminator for CYC1
   4894..4912    -  promoter       T7 promoter: promoter for bacteriophage T7 RNA polymerase
   4920..5075    +  CDS            lacZα (fragment): LacZα fragment of β-galactosidase; lacZ fragment
   5083..5538    +  rep_origin     f1 ori (sequence partly withheld): f1 bacteriophage origin of replication; arrow indicates direction of (+) strand synthesis
   5539..5590    -  misc_feature   bom (fragment): basis of mobility region from pBR322
   5668..5865    -  terminator     TEF terminator: Ashbya gossypii TEF terminator
   5871..6680    -  CDS            KanR: aminoglycoside phosphotransferase; aph(3')-Ia; confers resistance to kanamycin
   6683..7026    -  promoter       TEF promoter: Ashbya gossypii TEF promoter
   7085..7134    -  misc_feature   bom (fragment): basis of mobility region from pBR322
   7236..1       -  CDS            rop (fragment) (across the origin): Rop protein, which maintains plasmids at low copy number; rop
