[The description below was written by a language model from this plasmid's Addgene catalogue record and pLannotate feature annotations shown in this document.]
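Description:
p41Neo 1-F GW is an empty yeast centromeric Gateway destination vector of 7,270 bp derived from pRS416, modified by adding a one-fragment Gateway cassette and a G418 resistance gene. In Saccharomyces cerevisiae it is maintained through a CEN6/ARS element, which gives stable, low-copy, chromosome-like segregation. Yeast selection relies on a KanMX-type cassette in which an aminoglycoside phosphotransferase coding sequence sits between the Ashbya gossypii TEF promoter and terminator. The catalogue lists the selectable marker as "Gentamicin", but the stated purpose and the annotated cassette point to G418 (geneticin) resistance. No URA3 marker from the parental backbone appears in the feature table. In E. coli the plasmid carries a ColE1/pUC-type origin, an f1 origin and ampicillin resistance (bla).

The Gateway cassette lies within remnants of the pBluescript multiple cloning site. It consists of attR1 and attR2 sites flanking a chloramphenicol resistance gene and the ccdB toxin gene. Because ccdB kills standard strains, the unrecombined vector is grown in a ccdB-tolerant host under chloramphenicol plus ampicillin. An LR recombination with an entry clone replaces the CmR–ccdB segment with a single fragment of interest, and loss of ccdB provides counter-selection for correct recombinants. A CYC1 transcription terminator follows attR2, but no yeast promoter is annotated upstream of attR1; only the bacterial lac promoter and T3 promoter lie there, with T7 on the far side. This suggests that the incoming fragment must supply its own promoter, though the record does not say so explicitly. The vector suits low-copy introduction of a single cloned fragment into yeast strains using drug rather than auxotrophic selection.
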