Addgene plasmid #58545: p41Neo 1-F GW
Purpose: (Empty Backbone) CEN vector with G418 resistance marker for single Gateway insertion
Depositing lab: Leonid Kruglyak. Depositing organization: Princeton University.
Backbone
  Vector backbone: pRS416
  Backbone size (bp): 7270
  Modifications to backbone: Insertion of 1-fragment Gateway cassette and G418 resistance gene
  Vector type: Yeast Expression
  Selectable markers: Gentamicin
Growth in bacteria
  Bacterial resistance: Chloramphenicol and Ampicillin, 25 & 100 μg/mL
  Growth temperature: 37°C
  Growth strain: ccdB Survival
  Copy number: Low Copy
Gene/Insert
  Cloning method: Restriction Enzyme
Terms and licenses: Academic/Nonprofit Terms; Industry Terms: Not Available to Industry
How to cite: p41Neo 1-F GW was a gift from Leonid Kruglyak (Addgene plasmid # 58545 ; http://n2t.net/addgene:58545 ; RRID:Addgene_58545)
