>Addgene plasmid #58545 | p41Neo 1-F GW | addgene partial sequence | sequence record 100893 | CAT-R 5'-GCAACTGACTGAAATGCCTC-3'
ACGGTGGTATATCCAGTGATTTTTTTCTCCATTTTAGCTTCCTTAGCTCCTGAAAATCTCGACGGATCCT
AACTCAAAATCCACACATTATACGAGCCGGAAGCATAAAGTGTAAAGCCTGGGGTGCCTAATGCGGCCGC
CATAGTGACTGGATATGTTGTGTTTTACAGTATTATGTAGTCTGTTTTTTATGCAAAATCTAATTTAATA
TATTGATATTTATATCATTTTACGTTTCTCGTTCAGCTTTTTTGTACAAACTTGTGATGGGGGATCCACT
AGTTCTAGAGCGGCCGCCACCGCGGTGGAGCTCCAGCTTTTGTTCCCTTTAGTGAGGGTTAATTGCGCGC
TTGGCGTAATCATGGTCATAGCTGTTTCCTGTGTGAAATTGTTATCCGCTCACAATTCCACACAACATAC
GAGCCGGAAGCATAAAGTGTAAAGCCTGGGGTGCCTAATGAGTGAGCTAACTCACATTAATTGCGTTGCG
CTCACTGCCCGCTTTCCAGTCGGGAAACCTGTCGTGCCAGCTGCATTAATGAATCGGCCAACGCGCGGGG
AGAGGCGGTTTGCGTATTGGGCGCTCTTCCGCTTCCTCGCTCACTGACTCGCTGCGCTCGGTCGTTCGGC
TGCGGCGAGCGGTATCAGCTCACTCAAAGGCGGTAATACGGTTATCCACAGAATCAGGGGATAACGCAGG
AAAGAACATGTGAGCAAAAGGCCAGCAAAAGGCCAGGAACCGTAAAAAGGCCGCGTTGCTGGCGTTTTTC
CATAGGCTCCGCCCCCCTGACGAGCATCACAAAAATCGACGCTCAAGTCAGAGGTGGCGAAACCCGACAG
GACTATAAAGATACCAGGCGTTTCCCCCTGGAAGCTCCCTCGTGCGCTCT
