>Addgene plasmid #58545 | p41Neo 1-F GW | addgene partial sequence | sequence record 100894 | ccdB-Fwd 5'-GCATGATGACCACCGATATG-3'
GGCTGATCTCAGCCACCGCGAAAATGACATCAAAAACGCCATTAACCTGATGTTCTGGGGAATATAAATG
TCAGGCTCCCTTATACACAGCCAGTCTGCAGGTCGACCATAGTGACTGGATATGTTGTGTTTTACAGTAT
TATGTAGTCTGTTTTTTATGCAAAATCTAATTTAATATATTGATATTTATATCATTTTACGTTTCTCGTT
CAGCTTTCTTGTACAAAGTGGTGATGGGCTGCAGGAATTCGATATCAAGCTTATCGATACCGTCGACCTC
GAGTCATGTAATTAGTTATGTCACGCTTACATTCACGCCCTCCCCCCACATCCGCTCTAACCGAAAAGGA
AGGAGTTAGACAACCTGAAGTCTAGGTCCCTATTTATTTTTTTATAGTTATGTTAGTATTAAGAACGTTA
TTTATATTTCAAATTTTTCTTTTTTTTCTGTACAGACGCGTGTACGCATGTAACATTATACTGAAAACCT
TGCTTGAGAAGGTTTTGGGACGCTCGAAGGCTTTAATTTGCGGCCGGTACCCAATTCGCCCTATAGTGAG
TCGTATTACGCGCGCTCACTGGCCGTCGTTTTACAACGTCGTGACTGGGAAAACCCTGGCGTTACCCAAC
TTAATCGCCTTGCAGCACATCCCCCTTTCGCCAGCTGGCGTAATAGCGAAGAGGCCCGCACCGATCGCCC
TTCCCAACAGTTGCGCAGCCTGAATGGCGAATGG
[124 nt withheld, positions 735-858]
CGCCGGCTTTCCCCGTCAAGCT
